>Addgene plasmid #25561 | Py-U5-15kD | depositor partial sequence | sequence record 11965 | Author sequence
TCGTTTATGCTTCAGCATTTAAATAGTGGTTGGGCAGTTGATCAAGCTATAGTAAACGAAGATGAACGAT
TAGTTTGTATTCGTTTTGGTCATGATTACGATCCTGATTGTATGAAAATGGATGAATTACTATATAAAGT
AGCTGATGATATAAAAAATTTTTGTGTTATATATTTGGTGGATATTACCGAAGTTCCTGATTTTAATACA
ATGTATGAATTGTATGATCCAGTTTCTGTTATGTTTTTTTATAGAAATAAACACATGTTGATAGATTTAG
GTACAGGTAATAATAATAAAATTAATTGGCCTATGAATAATAAACAAGAATTTATTGATATTGTTGAAAC
CATATTCAGAGGTGCAAGAAAAGGAAGAGGTTTAGTCATATCACCAAAGGATTATTCAACTAAATATAAA
TAT
