>Addgene plasmid #25561 | Py-U5-15kD | addgene partial sequence | sequence record 31544 | 25561 with T7-term
GGGCTTGTAGCAGCCGGATCTCAGTGGTGGTGGTGGTGGTGCTCGAGTGCGGCCGCAAGCTTCGTCATCA
ATATTTATATTTAGTTGAATAATCCTTTGGTGATATGACTAAACCTCTTCCTTTTCTTGCACCTCTGAAT
ATGGTTTCAACAATATCAATAAATTCTTGTTTATTATTCATAGGCCAATTAATTTTATTATTATTACCTG
TACCTAAATCTATCAACATGTGTTTATTTCTATAAAAAAACATAACAGAAACTGGATCATACAATTCATA
CATTGTATTAAAATCAGGAACTTCGGTAATATCCACCAAATATATAACACAAAAATTTTTTATATCATCA
GCTACTTTATATAGTAATTCATCCATTTTCATACAATCAGGATCGTAATCATGACCAAAACGAATACAAA
CTAATCGTTCATCTTCGTTTACTATAGCTTGATCAACTGCCCAACCACTATTTAAATGCTGAAGCATAAA
CGAACTACCACGCGGAACCAGGCCGCTGCTGTGATGATGATGATGATGGCTGCTGCCCATGGTATATCTC
CTTCTTAAAGTTAAACAAAATTATTTCTAGAGGGGAATTGTTATCCGCTCACAATTCCCCTATAGTGAGT
CGTATTAATTTCGCGGGATCGAGATCTCGATCCTCTACGCCGGACGCATCGTGGCCGGCATCACCGGCGC
CACAGGTGCGGTTGCTGGCGCCTATATCGCCGACATCACCGATGGGGAAGATCGGGGCTCGCCACTTCGG
GCTCATGAGCGCTTGTTTCGGCGTGGGTATGGTGGCAGGCCCCGTGGCCGGGGGACTGTTGGGCGCCATC
TCCTTGCATGCA
