[The description below was written by a language model from this plasmid's Addgene catalogue record.]
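Description:
Py-U5-15kD is a bacterial expression plasmid built on pET28a-LIC, a ligation-independent-cloning derivative of pET28a from a structural genomics consortium. The backbone is listed at 7328 bp without insert. It is selected with kanamycin, is recorded as low copy, and is propagated in a standard cloning strain (DH5alpha). No feature table accompanies the record, so the origin of replication and exact regulatory elements are not itemised. The listed T7 and T7-terminator sequencing primers are consistent with the usual pET arrangement, in which the insert sits between a T7 promoter and T7 terminator and is transcribed by T7 RNA polymerase in a suitable expression host.

The insert is a 423 bp coding segment from the rodent malaria parasite Plasmodium yoelii. It encodes the U5 small nuclear ribonucleoprotein particle-specific 15 kD protein, a component of the spliceosomal U5 snRNP. It is fused to an N-terminal His tag, which allows the recombinant protein to be purified by immobilised metal affinity chromatography. The cloning method is recorded as restriction enzyme, even though the backbone is designed for ligation-independent cloning.

The stated purpose is bacterial production of protein for structure determination, and the depositor links the construct to a solved Protein Data Bank structure. The record cautions that the insert may not be the full open reading frame, as is common for constructs trimmed to improve expression or crystallisation. Users should therefore not assume that it encodes the complete native protein.
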