Addgene plasmid #25561: Py-U5-15kD
Purpose: Bacterial expression for structure determination; may not be full ORF
Depositing lab: Cheryl Arrowsmith. Depositing organization: University of Toronto.
Backbone
  Vector backbone: pET28a-LIC
  Backbone manufacturer: SGC
  Backbone size w/o insert (bp): 7328
  Vector type: Bacterial Expression
Growth in bacteria
  Bacterial resistance: Kanamycin, 50 μg/mL
  Growth temperature: 37°C
  Growth strain: DH5alpha
  Copy number: Low Copy
Gene/Insert
  Gene/Insert name: Py-U5-15kD (alt names: PDB: 2AV4; U5 small-nuclear-ribonucleoprotein-particle-specific 15 kD protein)
  Species: Plasmodium yoelii
  Insert size (bp): 423
  Tag / fusion protein: His (N terminal on insert)
  Cloning method: Restriction Enzyme
  Sequencing primers: 5′ T7; 3′ T7-term
Terms and licenses: Academic/Nonprofit Terms; Industry Terms: Not Available to Industry
Depositor comments: PDB: 2AV4 http://www.thesgc.org/structures/2AV4/
How to cite: Py-U5-15kD was a gift from Cheryl Arrowsmith (Addgene plasmid # 25561 ; http://n2t.net/addgene:25561 ; RRID:Addgene_25561)
